>Addgene plasmid #147329 | pT7-EGFP-C1-HsSmaug2_Q | depositor full sequence | sequence record 289776 | Full Sequence
TAGTTATTAATAGTAATCAATTACGGGGTCATTAGTTCATAGCCCATATATGGAGTTCCGCGTTACATAA
CTTACGGTAAATGGCCCGCCTGGCTGACCGCCCAACGACCCCCGCCCATTGACGTCAATAATGACGTATG
TTCCCATAGTAACGCCAATAGGGACTTTCCATTGACGTCAATGGGTGGAGTATTTACGGTAAACTGCCCA
CTTGGCAGTACATCAAGTGTATCATATGCCAAGTACGCCCCCTATTGACGTCAATGACGGTAAATGGCCC
GCCTGGCATTATGCCCAGTACATGACCTTATGGGACTTTCCTACTTGGCAGTACATCTACGTATTAGTCA
TCGCTATTACCATGGTGATGCGGTTTTGGCAGTACATCAATGGGCGTGGATAGCGGTTTGACTCACGGGG
ATTTCCAAGTCTCCACCCCATTGACGTCAATGGGAGTTTGTTTTGGCACCAAAATCAACGGGACTTTCCA
AAATGTCGTAACAACTCCGCCCCATTGACGCAAATGGGCGGTAGGCGTGTACGGTGGGAGGTCTATATAA
GCAGAGCTCTCTGGCTAACTAGAGAACCCACTGCTTACTGGCTTATCGAAATTAATACGACTCACTATAG
GGAGACCCAAGCTCTAGCGCTACCGGTCGCCACCATGGTGAGCAAGGGCGAGGAGCTGTTCACCGGGGTG
GTGCCCATCCTGGTCGAGCTGGACGGCGACGTAAACGGCCACAAGTTCAGCGTGTCCGGCGAGGGCGAGG
GCGATGCCACCTACGGCAAGCTGACCCTGAAGTTCATCTGCACCACCGGCAAGCTGCCCGTGCCCTGGCC
CACCCTCGTGACCACCCTGACCTACGGCGTGCAGTGCTTCAGCCGCTACCCCGACCACATGAAGCAGCAC
GACTTCTTCAAGTCCGCCATGCCCGAAGGCTACGTCCAGGAGCGCACCATCTTCTTCAAGGACGACGGCA
ACTACAAGACCCGCGCCGAGGTGAAGTTCGAGGGCGACACCCTGGTGAACCGCATCGAGCTGAAGGGCAT
CGACTTCAAGGAGGACGGCAACATCCTGGGGCACAAGCTGGAGTACAACTACAACAGCCACAACGTCTAT
ATCATGGCCGACAAGCAGAAGAACGGCATCAAGGTGAACTTCAAGATCCGCCACAACATCGAGGACGGCA
GCGTGCAGCTCGCCGACCACTACCAGCAGAACACCCCCATCGGCGACGGCCCCGTGCTGCTGCCCGACAA
CCACTACCTGAGCACCCAGTCCGCCCTGAGCAAAGACCCCAACGAGAAGCGCGATCACATGGTCCTGCTG
GAGTTCGTGACCGCCGCCGGGATCACTCTCGGCATGGACGAGCTGTACAAGTCCGGACTCAGATCTCGAG
CTCAAGCTTCCATGATGTTCCGAGACCAGGTGGGCATCCTCGCTGGCTGGTTCAAAGGCTGGAATGAGTG
TGAGCAGACAGTGGCCCTCCTGTCACTTCTGAAACGGGTCACCCGTACCCAGGCCCGCTTCCTGCAGCTC
TGCCTGGAGCACTCACTGGCGGACTGCAATGACATCCACCTGCTGGAGTCGGAGGCCAACAGTGCTGCCA
TCGTCAGCCAGTGGCAGCAGGAGTCCAAAGAGAAGGTGGTGTCCCTCCTGCTGTCCCACCTTCCCCTGCT
TCAGCCAGGCAACACAGAGGCCAAGTCGGAGTACATGAGGCTACTGCAGAAAGTGCTGGCCTACTCAATC
GAGAGCAATGCTTTCATCGAGGAGAGTCGCCAGCTGCTTTCCTATGCCCTCATCCACCCAGCCACCACAC
TGGAGGACCGCAACGCACTGGCCCTCTGGCTGAGCCACCTGGAAGAGCGGTTGGCTAGTGGCTTCCGCTC
CCGGCCAGAGCCCTCCTACCATTCACGTCAAGGCTCAGATGAGTGGGGGGGCCCTGCAGAGCTAGGCCCT
GGGGAGGCAGGGCCAGGCTGGCAGGACAAGCCACCCCGGGAAAATGGACACGTGCCCTTCCACCCATCCA
GCTCAGTGCCGCCAGCCATCAACAGTATTGGGAGCAATGCAAACACAGGTCTCCCCTGCCAAATCCACCC
TAGCCCACTGAAGCGCTCCATGTCACTCATCCCTACAAGCCCCCAGGTCCCTGGTGAGTGGCCGAGTCCA
GAGGAGCTTGGGGCCCGGGCTGCTTTTACCACGCCCGATCACGCACCTCTCTCGCCCCAGAGCAGCGTGG
CCTCCTCTGGCAGTGAGCAGACAGAGGAGCAGGGCTCCAGCCGGAACACCTTCCAGGAGGATGGCAGTGG
CATGAAAGATGTGCCCTCATGGCTCAAGAGCCTCCGTTTGCACAAGTATGCAGCCCTCTTCTCACAGATG
AGCTACGAGGAGATGATGACACTGACTGAGCAGCACCTGGAGTCTCAGAACGTCACCAAAGGTGCCCGCC
ACAAGATAGCCCTGAGCATCCAGAAGCTGCGTGAGAGACAGAGCGTCCTCAAGTCCCTAGAGAAGGATGT
GCTGGAAGGCGGGAACCTACGAAACGCTCTGCAGGAGCTGCAGCAGATCATCATCACTCCCATCAAGGCC
TACAGTGTCCTCCAGGCCACCGTGGCTGCCGCCACCACCACCCCTACTGCCAAGGATGGGGCCCCGGGGG
AACCACCGCTGCCAGGTGCTGAGCCTCCCCTAGCCCACCCCGGCACAGACAAAGGCACCGAGGCCAAGGA
CCCTCCAGCTGTGGAGAACTACCCACCTCCACCAGCTCCAGCTCCCACTGATGGCAGTGAGCCTGCCCCG
GCTCCCGTCGCCGACGGAGACATCCCCAGCCAGTTTACACGGGTGATGGGCAAAGTGTGCACCCAACTGC
TGGTGTCCCGACCAGACGAGGAGAACATCACCAGTTACCTCCAGCTCATCGAAAAGTGCCTGACTCATGA
GGCTTTCACGGAGACGCAGAAGAAACGGCTGCTATCCTGGAAACAGCAAGTGCTGAAGCTCCTCCGGACA
TTCCCGCGCAAAGCCGCACTAGAGATGCAGAACTACCGGCAGCAGAAAGGCTGGGCATTCGGCTCCAACT
CGCTCCCCATAGCTGGCTCTGTGGGGATGGGAGTGGCCCGGCGTACCCAGCGGCAGTTCCCAATGCCTCC
CCGGGCCCTCCCACCCGGCCGGATGGGCCTCCTGAGCCCCTCGGGCATTGGGGGTGTCTCCCCTCGACAT
GCCCTCACCAGCCCCAGCCTTGGAGGCCAGGGCCGACAGAACCTGTGGTTTGCCAACCCTGGAGGCAGCA
ACAGCATGCCCAGTCAGAGCCGCAGCTCTGTGCAGCGCACCCACTCGCTCCCGGTCCACTCGTCACCCCA
GGCCATTCTCATGTTCCCTCCAGACTGCCCGGTCCCTGGGCCTGACCTGGAGATCAATCCCACTCTGGAG
TCTCTGTGTCTGAGCATGACAGAACACGCCTTGGGTGATGGGACAGACAAAACCTCCACCATCTGAGGAT
CCACCGGATCTAGATAACTGATCATAATCAGCCATACCACATTTGTAGAGGTTTTACTTGCTTTAAAAAA
CCTCCCACACCTCCCCCTGAACCTGAAACATAAAATGAATGCAATTGTTGTTGTTAACTTGTTTATTGCA
GCTTATAATGGTTACAAATAAAGCAATAGCATCACAAATTTCACAAATAAAGCATTTTTTTCACTGCATT
CTAGTTGTGGTTTGTCCAAACTCATCAATGTATCTTAACGCGTAAATTGTAAGCGTTAATATTTTGTTAA
AATTCGCGTTAAATTTTTGTTAAATCAGCTCATTTTTTAACCAATAGGCCGAAATCGGCAAAATCCCTTA
TAAATCAAAAGAATAGACCGAGATAGGGT
[37 nt withheld, positions 3880-3916]
AAAGAACGTGGACTCCAACGTCAAAGG
[49 nt withheld, positions 3944-3992]
T
[91 nt withheld, positions 3994-4084]
G
[124 nt withheld, positions 4086-4209]
CAGGTGGCACTTTTCGGGGAAATGTGCGCGGAACCCCTATTTGTTTATTTTTCTAAATACATTCAAATAT
GTATCCGCTCATGAGACAATAACCCTGATAAATGCTTCAATAATATTGAAAAAGGAAGAGTCCTGAGGCG
GAAAGAACCAGCTGTGGAATGTGTGTCAGTTAGGGTGTGGAAAGTCCCCAGGCTCCCCAGCAGGCAGAAG
TATGCAAAGCATGCATCTCAATTAGTCAGCAACCAGGTGTGGAAAGTCCCCAGGCTCCCCAGCAGGCAGA
AGTATGCAAAGCATGCATCTCAATTAGTCAGCAACCATAGTCCCGCCCCTAACTCCGCCCATCCCGCCCC
TAACTCCGCCCAGTTCCGCCCATTCTCCGCCCCATGGCTGACTAATTTTTTTTATTTATGCAGAGGCCGA
GGCCGCCTCGGCCTCTGAGCTATTCCAGAAGTAGTGAGGAGGCTTTTTTGGAGGCCTAGGCTTTTGCAAA
GATCGATCAAGAGACAGGATGAGGATCGTTTCGCATGATTGAACAAGATGGATTGCACGCAGGTTCTCCG
GCCGCTTGGGTGGAGAGGCTATTCGGCTATGACTGGGCACAACAGACAATCGGCTGCTCTGATGCCGCCG
TGTTCCGGCTGTCAGCGCAGGGGCGCCCGGTTCTTTTTGTCAAGACCGACCTGTCCGGTGCCCTGAATGA
ACTGCAAGACGAGGCAGCGCGGCTATCGTGGCTGGCCACGACGGGCGTTCCTTGCGCAGCTGTGCTCGAC
GTTGTCACTGAAGCGGGAAGGGACTGGCTGCTATTGGGCGAAGTGCCGGGGCAGGATCTCCTGTCATCTC
ACCTTGCTCCTGCCGAGAAAGTATCCATCATGGCTGATGCAATGCGGCGGCTGCATACGCTTGATCCGGC
TACCTGCCCATTCGACCACCAAGCGAAACATCGCATCGAGCGAGCACGTACTCGGATGGAAGCCGGTCTT
GTCGATCAGGATGATCTGGACGAAGAGCATCAGGGGCTCGCGCCAGCCGAACTGTTCGCCAGGCTCAAGG
CGAGCATGCCCGACGGCGAGGATCTCGTCGTGACCCATGGCGATGCCTGCTTGCCGAATATCATGGTGGA
AAATGGCCGCTTTTCTGGATTCATCGACTGTGGCCGGCTGGGTGTGGCGGACCGCTATCAGGACATAGCG
TTGGCTACCCGTGATATTGCTGAAGAGCTTGGCGGCGAATGGGCTGACCGCTTCCTCGTGCTTTACGGTA
TCGCCGCTCCCGATTCGCAGCGCATCGCCTTCTATCGCCTTCTTGACGAGTTCTTCTGAGCGGGACTCTG
GGGTTCGAAATGACCGACCAAGCGACGCCCAACCTGCCATCACGAGATTTCGATTCCACCGCCGCCTTCT
ATGAAAGGTTGGGCTTCGGAATCGTTTTCCGGGACGCCGGCTGGATGATCCTCCAGCGCGGGGATCTCAT
GCTGGAGTTCTTCGCCCACCCTAGGGGGAGGCTAACTGAAACACGGAAGGAGACAATACCGGAAGGAACC
CGCGCTATGACGGCAATAAAAAGACAGAATAAAACGCACGGTGTTGGGTCGTTTGTTCATAAACGCGGGG
TTCGGTCCCAGGGCTGGCACTCTGTCGATACCCCACCGAGACCCCATTGGGGCCAATACGCCCGCGTTTC
TTCCTTTTCCCCACCCCACCCCCCAAGTTCGGGTGAAGGCCCAGGGCTCGCAGCCAACGTCGGGGCGGCA
GGCCCTGCCATAGCCTCAGGTTACTCATATATACTTTAGATTGATTTAAAACTTCATTTTTAATTTAAAA
GGATCTAGGTGAAGATCCTTTTTGATAATCTCATGACCAAAATCCCTTAACGTGAGTTTTCGTTCCACTG
AGCGTCAGACCCCGTAGAAAAGATCAAAGGATCTTCTTGAGATCCTTTTTTTCTGCGCGTAATCTGCTGC
TTGCAAACAAAAAAACCACCGCTACCAGCGGTGGTTTGTTTGCCGGATCAAGAGCTACCAACTCTTTTTC
CGAAGGTAACTGGCTTCAGCAGAGCGCAGATACCAAATACTGTCCTTCTAGTGTAGCCGTAGTTAGGCCA
CCACTTCAAGAACTCTGTAGCACCGCCTACATACCTCGCTCTGCTAATCCTGTTACCAGTGGCTGCTGCC
AGTGGCGATAAGTCGTGTCTTACCGGGTTGGACTCAAGACGATAGTTACCGGATAAGGCGCAGCGGTCGG
GCTGAACGGGGGGTTCGTGCACACAGCCCAGCTTGGAGCGAACGACCTACACCGAACTGAGATACCTACA
GCGTGAGCTATGAGAAAGCGCCACGCTTCCCGAAGGGAGAAAGGCGGACAGGTATCCGGTAAGCGGCAGG
GTCGGAACAGGAGAGCGCACGAGGGAGCTTCCAGGGGGAAACGCCTGGTATCTTTATAGTCCTGTCGGGT
TTCGCCACCTCTGACTTGAGCGTCGATTTTTGTGATGCTCGTCAGGGGGGCGGAGCCTATGGAAAAACGC
CAGCAACGCGGCCTTTTTACGGTTCCTGGCCTTTTGCTGGCCTTTTGCTCACATGTTCTTTCCTGCGTTA
TCCCCTGATTCTGTGGATAACCGTATTACCGCCATGCAT
Features (pLannotate 1.2.2; 17 found; start..end, strand, type, name):
     61..364     +  enhancer       CMV enhancer: human cytomegalovirus immediate early enhancer
    365..568     +  promoter       CMV promoter: human cytomegalovirus (CMV) immediate early promoter
    564..597     +  LTR            5' LTR (truncated) (fragment): truncated 5' long terminal repeat (LTR) from HIV-1
    613..631     +  promoter       T7 promoter: promoter for bacteriophage T7 RNA polymerase
    665..1381    +  CDS            EGFP: EGFP is a basic (constitutively fluorescent) green fluorescent protein published in 1996, derived from Aequorea victoria. It is reported to be a rapidly-maturing weak dimer with moderate acid sensitivity.
   1382..1410    +  misc_feature   MCS (fragment): multiple cloning site
   1412..3493    +  CDS            SAMD4B: SMAG2_HUMAN - Also known as SMAUG2. Experimental evidence at protein level: Swiss-Prot protein existence level 1. Has transcriptional repressor activity. Overexpression inhibits the transcriptional activities of AP-1, p53/TP53 and CDKN1A. From Homo sapiens (Human).
   3519..3603    +  CDS            large T antigen (fragment): large T antigen from SV40 (simian virus 40)
   3626..3747    +  polyA_signal   SV40 poly(A) signal: SV40 polyadenylation signal
   3781..4209    -  rep_origin     f1 ori (sequence partly withheld): f1 bacteriophage origin of replication; arrow indicates direction of (+) strand synthesis
   4236..4340    +  promoter       AmpR promoter: bla
   4342..4699    +  promoter       SV40 promoter: SV40 enhancer and early promoter
   4734..5528    +  CDS            NeoR/KanR: aminoglycoside phosphotransferase from Tn5; aph(3')-II (or nptII); confers resistance to neomycin, kanamycin, and G418 (Geneticin®)
   5549..5701    +  CDS            ble (fragment): BLE_KLEPN - Experimental evidence at protein level: Swiss-Prot protein existence level 1. Binding protein with a strong affinity to the bleomycin family of antibiotics. Binds to CL990; an antimitotic-antibiotic compound. From Klebsiella pneumoniae.
   5760..5807    +  polyA_signal   HSV TK poly(A) signal: herpes simplex virus thymidine kinase polyadenylation signal (Cole and Stacy, 1985)
   5898..5914    -  polyA_signal   bGH poly(A) signal (fragment): bovine growth hormone polyadenylation signal
   6136..6724    +  rep_origin     ori: high-copy-number ColE1/pMB1/pBR322/pUC origin of replication
