[The description below was written by a language model from this plasmid's Addgene catalogue record and pLannotate feature annotations shown in this document.]
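Description:
pT7-EGFP-C1-HsSmaug2_Q is a 6.8 kb mammalian expression plasmid encoding human Smaug2 (SAMD4B) as an N-terminal EGFP fusion. The catalogue lists the backbone as unknown, but the name and the annotated layout match an EGFP-C1-type vector into which a T7 promoter has been added. It is maintained in E. coli at high copy through a ColE1/pUC-type origin and selected with kanamycin. An f1 origin is also present, which would allow single-stranded DNA production.

Expression in mammalian cells is driven by the CMV immediate early enhancer and promoter. A bacteriophage T7 promoter lies between the CMV promoter and the EGFP start, so the same fusion could in principle be transcribed in vitro with T7 RNA polymerase. The EGFP coding sequence is followed by a short remnant of the multiple cloning site and then the SAMD4B open reading frame, placing the fluorescent tag at the N-terminus of Smaug2. The transcript is terminated by the SV40 polyadenylation signal. According to the record, the insert carries one silent mutation relative to the NCBI reference sequence.

The NeoR/KanR gene sits behind tandem bacterial (AmpR) and SV40 early promoters and is followed by the HSV TK polyadenylation signal. This arrangement gives kanamycin resistance in bacteria and permits G418 selection in mammalian cells. Short hits to an HIV-1 LTR, SV40 large T antigen, ble and the bGH poly(A) signal are probably vector-sequence remnants rather than functional elements. The stated purpose is simply mammalian expression of HsSmaug2, and the EGFP tag would allow the protein to be visualised or detected. The depositor sequence may be theoretical rather than fully verified.
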