Addgene plasmid #147329: pT7-EGFP-C1-HsSmaug2_Q
Purpose: Mammalian Expression of HsSmaug2
Depositing lab: Elisa Izaurralde. Depositing organization: Max Planck Institute for Developmental Biology.
Backbone
  Vector backbone: Unknown
  Vector type: Mammalian Expression
Growth in bacteria
  Bacterial resistance: Kanamycin, 50 μg/mL
  Growth temperature: 37°C
  Growth strain: DH5alpha
  Copy number: High Copy
Gene/Insert
  Gene/Insert name: HsSmaug2
  Species: H. sapiens (human)
  Mutation: one silent mutation compared to the seqeuence given by NCBI: NM_018028.2
  Entrez Gene: SAMD4B (a.k.a. SMGB, hSmaug2)
  Cloning method: Unknown
Terms and licenses: Academic/Nonprofit Terms; Industry Terms: Not Available to Industry
Depositor comments: Plasmids from this collection were made available to the research community and donated after the lab closed. Please note that the sequence provided by the depositing laboratory may be theoretical/predicted or based on Sanger sequencing results. There may be discrepancies between sequencing results obtained by Addgene and the depositor sequence. If an Addgene verified sequence is not available, please contact before placing your order to request that our lab fully sequence the plasmid.
How to cite: pT7-EGFP-C1-HsSmaug2_Q was a gift from Elisa Izaurralde (Addgene plasmid # 147329 ; http://n2t.net/addgene:147329 ; RRID:Addgene_147329)
